Addgene plasmid #12834: DCT.VV.Orf146
Purpose: This plasmid was designed for screening purposes and may contain discrepancies relative to the current canonical GenBank version of the gene.
Depositing lab: Jack Bennink & Jon Yewdell. Depositing organization: National Institute of Allergy and Infectious Diseases (NIAID). Publication: Identification of poxvirus CD8+ T cell determinants to enable rational design and characterization of smallpox vaccines. Tscharke DC, Karupiah G, Zhou J, Palmore T, Irvine KR, Haeryfar SM, Williams S, Sidney J, Sette A, Bennink JR, Yewdell JW. J Exp Med. 2005 January 3; 201(1): 95–104. 10.1084/jem.20041912 PubMed 15623576.
Backbone
  Vector backbone: pcDNA 3.1D V5-His-TOPO
  Backbone manufacturer: Invitrogen
  Backbone size w/o insert (bp): 5514
  Vector type: Mammalian Expression
  Selectable markers: Neomycin (select with G418)
Growth in bacteria
  Bacterial resistance: Ampicillin, 100 μg/mL
  Growth temperature: 37°C
  Growth strain: DH5alpha
  Copy number: High Copy
Gene/Insert
  Gene/Insert name: VV.Orf146 (alt name: VV_WR_037)
  Species: Vaccinia Virus
  Insert size (bp): 405
  Cloning method: Restriction Enzyme; 5′ cloning site BamHI (not destroyed); 3′ cloning site BamHI (not destroyed)
  Sequencing primers: 5′ Universal T7
Terms and licenses: Academic/Nonprofit Terms; Industry Terms: Not Available to Industry
Depositor comments: Please see the Vaccinia kit page ( https://www.addgene.org/vvorf/ ) for more information. The kit page contains the supplemental VVOrfData spreadsheet, which includes important information about this plasmid. The plasmid and insert names provided here relate only to this library. The name of the ORF (if present) in VACV strain Copenhagen and the name of the ORF (if annotated) in VACV strain WR sequence can be found in VVOrfData spreadsheet. Please note that the amino acid sequence given for each ORF in the spreadsheet may contain some errors. Additionally, changes from the expected sequence may be present in these plasmids. Please see Addgene's quality control sequence and sequencing notes in the VVOrfData spreadsheet before ordering this plasmid.
How to cite: DCT.VV.Orf146 was a gift from Jack Bennink & Jon Yewdell (Addgene plasmid # 12834 ; http://n2t.net/addgene:12834 ; RRID:Addgene_12834)
