[The description below was written by a language model from this plasmid's Addgene catalogue record.]
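Description:
DCT.VV.Orf146 is a mammalian expression plasmid built on the commercial pcDNA 3.1D V5-His-TOPO backbone (about 5.5 kb without insert) and carries a 405 bp vaccinia virus open reading frame designated VV.Orf146, also listed as VV_WR_037. The insert is recorded as flanked by BamHI sites that remain intact at both ends. The plasmid is maintained in E. coli at high copy number under ampicillin selection, and it carries a neomycin resistance marker so that transfected mammalian cells can be selected with G418. No feature table is provided, so the regulatory elements are not itemised. Backbones of this family generally drive the insert from a CMV immediate-early promoter, with an upstream T7 promoter (consistent with the T7 sequencing primer listed) and optional C-terminal V5 and polyhistidine tags. Whether this ORF is actually in frame with those tags is not stated.

The plasmid belongs to a library of individually cloned vaccinia virus ORFs made for screening, associated with work to identify the poxvirus determinants recognised by CD8+ T cells, with a view to designing and characterising smallpox vaccines. In such a screen, each ORF would typically be expressed in transfected cells so that its product can be tested for recognition by virus-specific T cells. The plasmid and insert names apply only within this library, and the corresponding ORF names in the Copenhagen and WR strains are held in a supplementary data table for the collection. The depositors caution that the clones were made for screening and may differ from the canonical gene sequence, so the insert should be checked against available sequencing data before use.
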