>Addgene plasmid #12834 | DCT.VV.Orf146 | addgene partial sequence | sequence record 19223 | T7 5'-TAATACGACTCACTATAGGG-3'
AGTACCCTTCACCGAATTCCAGCTGACCACCATGACTTTGGTACAGCACGTGGTAACTATTAAATCTACT
TATTGGGTCATTCCATGGGAGCTAGCCTCTTACGATAATCCAAACTTGTTTACAGCAATGATTCTAATGT
CTCCTCTAGTTAATGCAGATGCTGTTTCAAAACTGAATCTGCTAGCTGCCAAACTTATGGGAACCATCAC
ACTAAATGCGCCAGTCGGAAAGCTATGTCCAGAATCAGTATCTAGAGATATGGATAAAGTTTATAAATAC
CAATACGACCCATTAATCAATCATGAAAAAATTAAGGCTGGATTTGCTAGTCAGGTCTTGAAGGCTACCA
ACAAGGTTAGAAAAATAATTTCCAAGATTAACACCCCCCGACTCTCATACTCCAGGGAACAAACAATAAG
ATTAGCGATGTTTTAGGCAATTCCCGGGGATCCGAATAAAGGGTCAAGACAATTCTGCAGATATCCAGCA
CAGTGGCGGCCGCTCGAGTCTAGAGGGCCCGCGGTTCGAAGGTAAGCCTATCCCTAACCCTCTCCTCGGT
CTCGATTCTACGCGTACCGGTCATCATCACCATCACCATTGAGTTTAAACCCGCTGATCAGCCTCGACTG
TGCCTTCTAGTTGCCAGCCATCTGTTGTTTGCCCCTCCCCCGTGCCTTCCTTGACCCTGGAAGGTGCCAC
TCCCACTGTCCTTTCCTAATAAAATGAGGAAATTGCATCGCATTGTCTGAGTAGGTGTCATTCTAT
